>Addgene plasmid #100776 | HA-CPI-17-wt-NLS | addgene full sequence | sequence record 193196 | Addgene NGS Result
AGATATACGCGTTGACATTGATTATTGACTAGTTATTAATAGTAATCAATTACGGGGTCATTAGTTCATA
GCCCATATATGGAGTTCCGCGTTACATAACTTACGGTAAATGGCCCGCCTGGCTGACCGCCCAACGACCC
CCGCCCATTGACGTCAATAATGACGTATGTTCCCATAGTAACGCCAATAGGGACTTTCCATTGACGTCAA
TGGGTGGAGTATTTACGGTAAACTGCCCACTTGGCAGTACATCAAGTGTATCATATGCCAAGTACGCCCC
CTATTGACGTCAATGACGGTAAATGGCCCGCCTGGCATTATGCCCAGTACATGACCTTATGGGACTTTCC
TACTTGGCAGTACATCTACGTATTAGTCATCGCTATTACCATGGTGATGCGGTTTTGGCAGTACATCAAT
GGGCGTGGATAGCGGTTTGACTCACGGGGATTTCCAAGTCTCCACCCCATTGACGTCAATGGGAGTTTGT
TTTGGCACCAAAATCAACGGGACTTTCCAAAATGTCGTAACAACTCCGCCCCATTGACGCAAATGGGCGG
TAGGCGTGTACGGTGGGAGGTCTATATAAGCAGAGCTCTCTGGCTAACTAGAGAACCCACTGCTTACTGG
CTTATCGAAATTAATACGACTCACTATAGGGAGACCCAAGCTTGGTACCATGGCGTACCCATACGATGTT
CCAGATTACGCCGGATCCATCGATGTCGACGAATTCATGGCAGCTCAGCGGCTGGGCAAGCGCGTGCTGA
GCAAGCTGCAGTCTCCATCGCGGGCCCGCGGGCCAGGGGGCAGTCCCGGGGGGCTGCAGAAGCGGCACGC
GCGCGTCACCGTCAAGTATGACCGGCGGGAGCTGCAGCGGCGGCTGGACGTGGAGAAGTGGATCGACGGG
CGCCTGGAGGAGCTGTACCGCGGCATGGAGGCAGACATGCCCGATGAGATCAACATTGATGAATTGTTGG
AGTTAGAGAGTGAAGAGGAGAGAAGCCGGAAAATCCAGGGACTCCTGAAGTCATGTGGGAAACCTGTCGA
GGACTTCATCCAGGAGCTGCTGGCAAAGCTTCAAGGCCTCCACAGGCAGCCCGGCCTCCGCCAGCCAAGC
CCCTCCCACGACGGCAGCCTCAGCCCCCTCCAGGACCGGGCCCGGACTGCTCACCCCGGTGGAGGTCCAC
CTAAAAAGAAGCGGAAAGTGGGTGGAGGTTGACTCGAGCATGCATCTAGAGGGCCCTATTCTATAGTGTC
ACCTAAATGCTAGAGCTCGCTGATCAGCCTCGACTGTGCCTTCTAGTTGCCAGCCATCTGTTGTTTGCCC
CTCCCCCGTGCCTTCCTTGACCCTGGAAGGTGCCACTCCCACTGTCCTTTCCTAATAAAATGAGGAAATT
GCATCGCATTGTCTGAGTAGGTGTCATTCTATTCTGGGGGGTGGGGTGGGGCAGGACAGCAAGGGGGAGG
ATTGGGAAGACAATAGCAGGCATGCTGGGGATGCGGTGGGCTCTATGGCTTCTGAGGCGGAAAGAACCAG
CTGGGGCTCTAGGGGGTATCCCC
[124 nt withheld, positions 1564-1687]
C
[91 nt withheld, positions 1689-1779]
A
[49 nt withheld, positions 1781-1829]
CCTTTGACGTTGGAGTCCACGTTCTTT
[37 nt withheld, positions 1857-1893]
ACCCTATCTCGGTCTATTCTTTTGATTTATAAGGGATTTTGCCGATTTCGGCCTATTGGTTAAAAAATGA
GCTGATTTAACAAAAATTTAACGCGAATTAATTCTGTGGAATGTGTGTCAGTTAGGGTGTGGAAAGTCCC
CAGGCTCCCCAGCAGGCAGAAGTATGCAAAGCATGCATCTCAATTAGTCAGCAACCAGGTGTGGAAAGTC
CCCAGGCTCCCCAGCAGGCAGAAGTATGCAAAGCATGCATCTCAATTAGTCAGCAACCATAGTCCCGCCC
CTAACTCCGCCCATCCCGCCCCTAACTCCGCCCAGTTCCGCCCATTCTCCGCCCCATGGCTGACTAATTT
TTTTTATTTATGCAGAGGCCGAGGCCGCCTCTGCCTCTGAGCTATTCCAGAAGTAGTGAGGAGGCTTTTT
TGGAGGCCTAGGCTTTTGCAAAAAGCTCCCGGGAGCTTGTATATCCATTTTCGGATCTGATCAAGAGACA
GGATGAGGATCGTTTCGCATGATTGAACAAGATGGATTGCACGCAGGTTCTCCGGCCGCTTGGGTGGAGA
GGCTATTCGGCTATGACTGGGCACAACAGACAATCGGCTGCTCTGATGCCGCCGTGTTCCGGCTGTCAGC
GCAGGGGCGCCCGGTTCTTTTTGTCAAGACCGACCTGTCCGGTGCCCTGAATGAACTGCAGGACGAGGCA
GCGCGGCTATCGTGGCTGGCCACGACGGGCGTTCCTTGCGCAGCTGTGCTCGACGTTGTCACTGAAGCGG
GAAGGGACTGGCTGCTATTGGGCGAAGTGCCGGGGCAGGATCTCCTGTCATCTCACCTTGCTCCTGCCGA
GAAAGTATCCATCATGGCTGATGCAATGCGGCGGCTGCATACGCTTGATCCGGCTACCTGCCCATTCGAC
CACCAAGCGAAACATCGCATCGAGCGAGCACGTACTCGGATGGAAGCCGGTCTTGTCGATCAGGATGATC
TGGACGAAGAGCATCAGGGGCTCGCGCCAGCCGAACTGTTCGCCAGGCTCAAGGCGCGCATGCCCGACGG
CGAGGATCTCGTCGTGACCCATGGCGATGCCTGCTTGCCGAATATCATGGTGGAAAATGGCCGCTTTTCT
GGATTCATCGACTGTGGCCGGCTGGGTGTGGCGGACCGCTATCAGGACATAGCGTTGGCTACCCGTGATA
TTGCTGAAGAGCTTGGCGGCGAATGGGCTGACCGCTTCCTCGTGCTTTACGGTATCGCCGCTCCCGATTC
GCAGCGCATCGCCTTCTATCGCCTTCTTGACGAGTTCTTCTGAGCGGGACTCTGGGGTTCGAAATGACCG
ACCAAGCGACGCCCAACCTGCCATCACGAGATTTCGATTCCACCGCCGCCTTCTATGAAAGGTTGGGCTT
CGGAATCGTTTTCCGGGACGCCGGCTGGATGATCCTCCAGCGCGGGGATCTCATGCTGGAGTTCTTCGCC
CACCCCAACTTGTTTATTGCAGCTTATAATGGTTACAAATAAAGCAATAGCATCACAAATTTCACAAATA
AAGCATTTTTTTCACTGCATTCTAGTTGTGGTTTGTCCAAACTCATCAATGTATCTTATCATGTCTGTAT
ACCGTCGACCTCTAGCTAGAGCTTGGCGTAATCATGGTCATAGCTGTTTCCTGTGTGAAATTGTTATCCG
CTCACAATTCCACACAACATACGAGCCGGAAGCATAAAGTGTAAAGCCTGGGGTGCCTAATGAGTGAGCT
AACTCACATTAATTGCGTTGCGCTCACTGCCCGCTTTCCAGTCGGGAAACCTGTCGTGCCAGCTGCATTA
ATGAATCGGCCAACGCGCGGGGAGAGGCGGTTTGCGTATTGGGCGCTCTTCCGCTTCCTCGCTCACTGAC
TCGCTGCGCTCGGTCGTTCGGCTGCGGCGAGCGGTATCAGCTCACTCAAAGGCGGTAATACGGTTATCCA
CAGAATCAGGGGATAACGCAGGAAAGAACATGTGAGCAAAAGGCCAGCAAAAGGCCAGGAACCGTAAAAA
GGCCGCGTTGCTGGCGTTTTTCCATAGGCTCCGCCCCCCTGACGAGCATCACAAAAATCGACGCTCAAGT
CAGAGGTGGCGAAACCCGACAGGACTATAAAGATACCAGGCGTTTCCCCCTGGAAGCTCCCTCGTGCGCT
CTCCTGTTCCGACCCTGCCGCTTACCGGATACCTGTCCGCCTTTCTCCCTTCGGGAAGCGTGGCGCTTTC
TCATAGCTCACGCTGTAGGTATCTCAGTTCGGTGTAGGTCGTTCGCTCCAAGCTGGGCTGTGTGCACGAA
CCCCCCGTTCAGCCCGACCGCTGCGCCTTATCCGGTAACTATCGTCTTGAGTCCAACCCGGTAAGACACG
ACTTATCGCCACTGGCAGCAGCCACTGGTAACAGGATTAGCAGAGCGAGGTATGTAGGCGGTGCTACAGA
GTTCTTGAAGTGGTGGCCTAACTACGGCTACACTAGAAGAACAGTATTTGGTATCTGCGCTCTGCTGAAG
CCAGTTACCTTCGGAAAAAGAGTTGGTAGCTCTTGATCCGGCAAACAAACCACCGCTGGTAGCGGTGGTT
TTTTTGTTTGCAAGCAGCAGATTACGCGCAGAAAAAAAGGATCTCAAGAAGATCCTTTGATCTTTTCTAC
GGGGTCTGACGCTCAGTGGAACGAAAACTCACGTTAAGGGATTTTGGTCATGAGATTATCAAAAAGGATC
TTCACCTAGATCCTTTTAAATTAAAAATGAAGTTTTAAATCAATCTAAAGTATATATGAGTAAACTTGGT
CTGACAGTTACCAATGCTTAATCAGTGAGGCACCTATCTCAGCGATCTGTCTATTTCGTTCATCCATAGT
TGCCTGACTCCCCGTCGTGTAGATAACTACGATACGGGAGGGCTTACCATCTGGCCCCAGTGCTGCAATG
ATACCGCGAGACCCACGCTCACCGGCTCCAGATTTATCAGCAATAAACCAGCCAGCCGGAAGGGCCGAGC
GCAGAAGTGGTCCTGCAACTTTATCCGCCTCCATCCAGTCTATTAATTGTTGCCGGGAAGCTAGAGTAAG
TAGTTCGCCAGTTAATAGTTTGCGCAACGTTGTTGCCATTGCTACAGGCATCGTGGTGTCACGCTCGTCG
TTTGGTATGGCTTCATTCAGCTCCGGTTCCCAACGATCAAGGCGAGTTACATGATCCCCCATGTTGTGCA
AAAAAGCGGTTAGCTCCTTCGGTCCTCCGATCGTTGTCAGAAGTAAGTTGGCCGCAGTGTTATCACTCAT
GGTTATGGCAGCACTGCATAATTCTCTTACTGTCATGCCATCCGTAAGATGCTTTTCTGTGACTGGTGAG
TACTCAACCAAGTCATTCTGAGAATAGTGTATGCGGCGACCGAGTTGCTCTTGCCCGGCGTCAATACGGG
ATAATACCGCGCCACATAGCAGAACTTTAAAAGTGCTCATCATTGGAAAACGTTCTTCGGGGCGAAAACT
CTCAAGGATCTTACCGCTGTTGAGATCCAGTTCGATGTAACCCACTCGTGCACCCAACTGATCTTCAGCA
TCTTTTACTTTCACCAGCGTTTCTGGGTGAGCAAAAACAGGAAGGCAAAATGCCGCAAAAAAGGGAATAA
GGGCGACACGGAAATGTTGAATACTCATACTCTTCCTTTTTCAATATTATTGAAGCATTTATCAGGGTTA
TTGTCTCATGAGCGGATACATATTTGAATGTATTTAGAAAAATAAACAAATAGGGGTTCCGCGCACATTT
CCCCGAAAAGTGCCACCTGACGTCGACGGATCGGGAGATCTCCCGATCCCCTATGGTGCACTCTCAGTAC
AATCTGCTCTGATGCCGCATAGTTAAGCCAGTATCTGCTCCCTGCTTGTGTGTTGGAGGTCGCTGAGTAG
TGCGCGAGCAAAATTTAAGCTACAACAAGGCAAGGCTTGACCGACAATTGCATGAAGAATCTGCTTAGGG
TTAGGCGTTTTGCGCTGCTTCGCGATGTACGGGCC
Features (pLannotate 1.2.2; 22 found; start..end, strand, type, name):
     14..393     +  enhancer       CMV enhancer: human cytomegalovirus immediate early enhancer
    394..597     +  promoter       CMV promoter: human cytomegalovirus (CMV) immediate early promoter
    593..626     +  LTR            5' LTR (truncated) (fragment): truncated 5' long terminal repeat (LTR) from HIV-1
    642..660     +  promoter       T7 promoter: promoter for bacteriophage T7 RNA polymerase
    686..711     +  CDS            3xHA (fragment): three tandem HA epitope tags
    737..1177    +  CDS            PPP1R14A: PP14A_HUMAN - Also known as CPI17, PPP1INL. Experimental evidence at protein level: Swiss-Prot protein existence level 1. Inhibitor of PPP1CA. Has over 1000-fold higher inhibitory activity when phosphorylated, creating a molecular switch for regulating the phosphorylation status of PPP1CA substrates and smooth muscle contraction. From Homo sapiens (Human).
   1250..1268    -  promoter       SP6 promoter: promoter for bacteriophage SP6 RNA polymerase
   1294..1518    +  polyA_signal   bGH poly(A) signal: bovine growth hormone polyadenylation signal
   1522..1543    +  promoter       SV40 promoter (fragment): SV40 enhancer and early promoter
   1564..1992    +  rep_origin     f1 ori (sequence partly withheld): f1 bacteriophage origin of replication; arrow indicates direction of (+) strand synthesis
   2006..2335    +  promoter       SV40 promoter: SV40 enhancer and early promoter
   2402..3193    +  CDS            neo: KKA2_KLEPN - Also known as kan, nptII. Experimental evidence at protein level: Swiss-Prot protein existence level 1. Resistance to kanamycin, neomycin, paromomycin, ribostamycin, butirosin and gentamicin B. From Klebsiella pneumoniae.
   3217..3375    +  CDS            ble (fragment): BLE_KLEPN - Experimental evidence at protein level: Swiss-Prot protein existence level 1. Binding protein with a strong affinity to the bleomycin family of antibiotics. Binds to CL990; an antimitotic-antibiotic compound. From Klebsiella pneumoniae.
   3370..3491    +  polyA_signal   SV40 poly(A) signal: SV40 polyadenylation signal
   3564..3580    -  protein_bind   lac operator: The lac repressor binds to the lac operator to inhibit transcription in E. coli. This inhibition can be relieved by adding lactose or isopropyl-β-D-thiogalactopyranoside (IPTG). lac repressor encoded by lacI
   3588..3618    -  promoter       lac promoter: promoter for the E. coli lac operon
   3633..3654    -  protein_bind   CAP binding site: CAP binding activates transcription in the presence of cAMP. E. coli catabolite activator protein
   3667..3759    -  CDS            lacI (fragment): lac repressor; lacI; The lac repressor binds to the lac operator to inhibit transcription in E. coli. This inhibition can be relieved by adding lactose or isopropyl-β-D-thiogalactopyranoside (IPTG).
   3942..4530    -  rep_origin     ori: high-copy-number ColE1/pMB1/pBR322/pUC origin of replication
   4701..5561    -  CDS            AmpR: β-lactamase; bla; confers resistance to ampicillin, carbenicillin, and related antibiotics
   5562..5666    -  promoter       AmpR promoter: bla
   5725..5777    -  misc_feature   bom (fragment): basis of mobility region from pBR322
