[The description below was written by a language model from this plasmid's Addgene catalogue record and pLannotate feature annotations shown in this document.]
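Description:
HA-CPI-17-wt-NLS is a mammalian expression plasmid built on the pcDNA3.1(+) backbone that produces a nuclear-targeted, HA-tagged form of wild-type human CPI-17, the product of the PPP1R14A gene. It is maintained in E. coli as a high-copy plasmid through a ColE1/pUC-type origin and selected with ampicillin via the β-lactamase gene. An f1 origin is also present. For selection in mammalian cells, the backbone carries a neomycin phosphotransferase cassette driven by the SV40 enhancer/early promoter and terminated by the SV40 polyadenylation signal. Several short hits in the annotated sequence (an HIV-1 LTR fragment, ble, lacI and bom fragments) appear to be backbone remnants or partial matches rather than functional elements.

The insert of roughly 490 bp sits between BamHI and XhoI sites, downstream of the CMV immediate-early enhancer and promoter and upstream of the bovine growth hormone polyadenylation signal. Flanking T7 and SP6 promoters serve as sequencing primer sites. An HA epitope at the N terminus, annotated as a partial match to a 3xHA element, allows detection or immunoprecipitation of the protein. The nuclear localization signal named in the record is not separately annotated in the feature table. Its exact position and identity are not stated, although a short unannotated stretch follows the PPP1R14A coding region.

CPI-17 is a phosphorylation-dependent inhibitor of the protein phosphatase 1 catalytic subunit that regulates substrate phosphorylation and smooth muscle contraction. The stated purpose of this construct is to express CPI-17 in the nucleus of mammalian cells, for example to examine the consequences of confining the inhibitor to that compartment.
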