Addgene plasmid #100776: HA-CPI-17-wt-NLS
Purpose: Mammalian expression of CPI-17 nuclear
Depositing lab: Joseph Gordon. Depositing organization: University of Manitoba.
Backbone
  Vector backbone: pcDNA3.1(+)
  Backbone size w/o insert (bp): 5400
  Vector type: Mammalian Expression
Growth in bacteria
  Bacterial resistance: Ampicillin, 100 μg/mL
  Growth temperature: 37°C
  Growth strain: DH5alpha
  Copy number: High Copy
Gene/Insert
  Gene/Insert name: CPI-17-NLS
  Species: H. sapiens (human)
  Insert size (bp): 486
  Entrez Gene: PPP1R14A (a.k.a. PPP1INL)
  Promoter: CMV
  Tag / fusion protein: HA (N terminal on insert)
  Cloning method: Restriction Enzyme; 5′ cloning site BamHI (not destroyed); 3′ cloning site XhoI (not destroyed)
  Sequencing primers: 5′ T7; 3′ Sp6
Terms and licenses: Academic/Nonprofit Terms; Industry Terms: Not Available to Industry
How to cite: HA-CPI-17-wt-NLS was a gift from Joseph Gordon (Addgene plasmid # 100776 ; http://n2t.net/addgene:100776 ; RRID:Addgene_100776)
