>Addgene plasmid #100776 | HA-CPI-17-wt-NLS | depositor partial sequence | sequence record 197644 | CPI-17 -NLS
GGATCCATCGATGTCGACGAATTCATGGCAGCTCAGCGGCTGGGCAAGCGCGTGCTGAGCAAGCTGCAGT
CTCCATCGCGGGCCCGCGGGCCAGGGGGCAGTCCCGGGGGGCTGCAGAAGCGGCACGCGCGCGTCACCGT
CAAGTATGACCGGCGGGAGCTGCAGCGGCGGCTGGACGTGGAGAAGTGGATCGACGGGCGCCTGGAGGAG
CTGTACCGCGGCATGGAGGCAGACATGCCCGATGAGATCAACATTGATGAATTGTTGGAGTTAGAGAGTG
AAGAGGAGAGAAGCCGGAAAATCCAGGGACTCCTGAAGTCATGTGGGAAACCTGTCGAGGACTTCATCCA
GGAGCTGCTGGCAAAGCTTCAAGGCCTCCACAGGCAGCCCGGCCTCCGCCAGCCAAGCCCCTCCCACGAC
GGCAGCCTCAGCCCCCTCCAGGACCGGGCCCGGACTGCTCACCCCGGTGGAGGTCCACCTAAAAAGAAGC
GGAAAGTGGGTGGAGGTTGACTCGAG
